Addgene plasmid #76495: NME7 gRNA (BRDN0001145354)
Purpose: 3rd generation lentiviral gRNA plasmid targeting human NME7
Depositing lab: John Doench & David Root. Depositing organization: Broad Institute. Publication: Optimized sgRNA design to maximize activity and minimize off-target effects of CRISPR-Cas9. Doench JG, Fusi N, Sullender M, Hegde M, Vaimberg EW, Donovan KF, Smith I, Tothova Z, Wilen C, Orchard R, Virgin HW, Listgarten J, Root DE. Nat Biotechnol. 2016 Jan 18. doi: 10.1038/nbt.3437. PubMed 26780180.
Backbone
  Vector backbone: lentiGuide-Puro
  Backbone manufacturer: Zhang Lab (Addgene plasmid # 52963)
  Vector type: Mammalian Expression, Lentiviral, CRISPR
  Selectable markers: Puromycin
Growth in bacteria
  Bacterial resistance: Ampicillin, 100 μg/mL
  Growth temperature: 37°C
  Growth strain: DH5alpha
  Copy number: High Copy
Gene/Insert
  Gene/Insert name: NME7 (alt names: NME7; NM_013330.4)
  gRNA/shRNA sequence: GGCATAAGAAATGCAGCGCA
  Species: H. sapiens (human)
  Entrez Gene: NME7 (a.k.a. CFAP67, MN23H7, NDK 7, NDK7, nm23-H7)
  Promoter: hU6
  Cloning method: Unknown
  Sequencing primers: 5′ U6-F; 3′ pS2-R
Terms and licenses: Academic/Nonprofit Terms; Industry Terms: Not Available to Industry
Depositor comments: The gRNA was designed to target the following Genbank reference sequence(s): NM_013330.4,NM_197972.2. Note that this plasmid does NOT contain Cas9. It should be used in conjunction with lentiCas9-Blast (Addgene #52962) or otherwise with cell lines already expressing Cas9. Browse the full kinome gRNA library at http://www.addgene.org/pooled-library/broadgpp-human-kinome/ or visit http://www.broadinstitute.org/rnai/public/ for detailed protocols and information.
How to cite: NME7 gRNA (BRDN0001145354) was a gift from John Doench & David Root (Addgene plasmid # 76495 ; http://n2t.net/addgene:76495 ; RRID:Addgene_76495)
