[The description below was written by a language model from this plasmid's Addgene catalogue record and the feature table of its GenBank file.]
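Description:
NME7 gRNA (BRDN0001145354) is a third-generation lentiviral CRISPR guide plasmid of 8,323 bp, built on the lentiGuide-Puro backbone and designed to target human NME7, a nucleoside diphosphate kinase family member also known as NDK7 or nm23-H7. It is propagated in E. coli as a high-copy plasmid through a ColE1/pUC-type origin with ampicillin selection from the bla gene. The backbone also carries an f1 origin, an SV40 origin and poly(A) signal, and residual lac, T7 and T3 promoter elements from the cloning vector.

The lentiviral transfer cassette begins with an RSV promoter fused to a truncated HIV-1 5' LTR, which makes genomic RNA production Tat-independent. This is followed by the Psi packaging signal, the Rev response element for nuclear export of unspliced RNA, and a cPPT/CTS element. The cassette ends in a U3-deleted, self-inactivating 3' LTR. Within this frame, a human U6 RNA polymerase III promoter drives the NME7-specific spacer joined to the Streptococcus pyogenes Cas9 guide RNA scaffold. A separate EF-1-alpha promoter, with its first intron, expresses puromycin N-acetyltransferase for selection of transduced mammalian cells, and a WPRE enhances expression of that transcript.

The plasmid does not encode Cas9, so it must be paired with a separate Cas9 vector such as lentiCas9-Blast or used in cells that already express the nuclease. The guide was designed against two NME7 reference transcripts and belongs to a human kinome gRNA collection associated with work on optimised sgRNA design. Its typical use is Cas9-mediated disruption of NME7 in human cells. The record does not state the cloning method.
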