LOCUS       Exported 8323 bp ds-DNA circular SYN 13-MAY-2021
DEFINITION  3rd generation lentiviral gRNA plasmid targeting human NME7.
ACCESSION   .
VERSION     .
KEYWORDS    NME7 gRNA (BRDN0001145354)
SOURCE      synthetic DNA construct
  ORGANISM  synthetic DNA construct
REFERENCE   1 (bases 1 to 8323)
  AUTHORS   Doench JG, Fusi N, Sullender M, Hegde M, Vaimberg EW, Donovan KF,
            Smith I, Tothova Z, Wilen C, Orchard R, Virgin HW, Listgarten J,
            Root DE
  TITLE     Optimized sgRNA design to maximize activity and minimize off-target
            effects of CRISPR-Cas9.
  JOURNAL   Nat Biotechnol. 2016 Jan 18. doi: 10.1038/nbt.3437.
  PUBMED    26780180
REFERENCE   2 (bases 1 to 8323)
  AUTHORS   .
  TITLE     Direct Submission
  JOURNAL   Exported May 13, 2021 from SnapGene Server 1.1.58
            http://www.snapgene.com
FEATURES             Location/Qualifiers
     source          1..8323
                     /organism="synthetic DNA construct"
                     /mol_type="other DNA"
     promoter        87..1265
                     /label=EF-1-alpha promoter
                     /note="strong constitutive promoter for human elongation
                     factor EF-1-alpha"
     intron          318..1256
                     /label=EF-1-alpha intron A
                     /note="intron upstream of the start codon of human
                     EF-1-alpha"
     primer_bind     1213..1233
                     /label=EF1a-F
                     /note="Human elongation factor-1a promoter, forward primer"
     CDS             1278..1877
                     /codon_start=1
                     /gene="pac from Streptomyces alboniger"
                     /product="puromycin N-acetyltransferase"
                     /label=PuroR
                     /note="confers resistance to puromycin"
                     /translation="MTEYKPTVRLATRDDVPRAVRTLAAAFADYPATRHTVDPDRHIER
                     VTELQELFLTRVGLDIGKVWVADDGAAVAVWTTPESVEAGAVFAEIGPRMAELSGSRLA
                     AQQQMEGLLAPHRPKEPAWFLATVGVSPDHQGKGLGSAVVLPGVEAAERAGVPAFLETS
                     APRNLPFYERLGFTVTADVEVPEGPRTWCMTRKPGA"
     primer_bind     complement(1278..1297)
                     /label=Puro-R
                     /note="Puromycin resistance gene, reverse primer. Also
                     called puro-variant-R"
     primer_bind     1774..1794
                     /label=Puro-F
                     /note="Puromycin resistance gene, forward primer"
     misc_feature    1893..2481
                     /label=WPRE
                     /note="woodchuck hepatitis virus posttranscriptional
                     regulatory element"
     primer_bind     complement(1946..1966)
                     /label=WPRE-R
                     /note="WPRE, reverse primer"
     CDS             complement(2364..2375)
                     /codon_start=1
                     /product="Factor Xa recognition and cleavage site"
                     /label=Factor Xa site
                     /translation="IEGR"
     LTR             2553..2786
                     /label=3' LTR (Delta-U3)
                     /note="self-inactivating 3' long terminal repeat (LTR) from
                     HIV-1"
     polyA_signal    2864..2985
                     /label=SV40 poly(A) signal
                     /note="SV40 polyadenylation signal"
     primer_bind     complement(2901..2920)
                     /label=SV40pA-R
                     /note="SV40 polyA, reverse primer"
     primer_bind     2955..2974
                     /label=EBV-rev
                     /note="SV40 polyA terminator, reverse primer"
     rep_origin      3025..3160
                     /label=SV40 ori
                     /note="SV40 origin of replication"
     primer_bind     3087..3106
                     /label=SV40pro-F
                     /note="SV40 promoter/origin, forward primer"
     primer_bind     complement(3180..3199)
                     /label=T7
                     /note="T7 promoter, forward primer"
     promoter        complement(3181..3199)
                     /label=T7 promoter
                     /note="promoter for bacteriophage T7 RNA polymerase"
     primer_bind     complement(3209..3226)
                     /label=M13 Forward
                     /note="In lacZ gene. Also called M13-F20 or M13 (-21)
                     Forward"
     primer_bind     complement(3209..3225)
                     /label=M13 fwd
                     /note="common sequencing primer, one of multiple similar
                     variants"
     primer_bind     complement(3218..3240)
                     /label=M13/pUC Forward
                     /note="In lacZ gene"
     rep_origin      3367..3822
                     /direction=RIGHT
                     /label=f1 ori
                     /note="f1 bacteriophage origin of replication; arrow
                     indicates direction of (+) strand synthesis"
     primer_bind     complement(3454..3473)
                     /label=F1ori-R
                     /note="F1 origin, reverse primer"
     primer_bind     3664..3685
                     /label=F1ori-F
                     /note="F1 origin, forward primer"
     promoter        3848..3952
                     /gene="bla"
                     /label=AmpR promoter
     CDS             3953..4813
                     /codon_start=1
                     /gene="bla"
                     /product="beta-lactamase"
                     /label=AmpR
                     /note="confers resistance to ampicillin, carbenicillin, and
                     related antibiotics"
                     /translation="MSIQHFRVALIPFFAAFCLPVFAHPETLVKVKDAEDQLGARVGYI
                     ELDLNSGKILESFRPEERFPMMSTFKVLLCGAVLSRIDAGQEQLGRRIHYSQNDLVEYS
                     PVTEKHLTDGMTVRELCSAAITMSDNTAANLLLTTIGGPKELTAFLHNMGDHVTRLDRW
                     EPELNEAIPNDERDTTMPVAMATTLRKLLTGELLTLASRQQLIDWMEADKVAGPLLRSA
                     LPAGWFIADKSGAGERGSRGIIAALGPDGKPSRIVVIYTTGSQATMDERNRQIAEIGAS
                     LIKHW"
     primer_bind     complement(4171..4190)
                     /label=Amp-R
                     /note="Ampicillin resistance gene, reverse primer"
     rep_origin      4984..5572
                     /direction=RIGHT
                     /label=ori
                     /note="high-copy-number ColE1/pMB1/pBR322/pUC origin of
                     replication"
     primer_bind     5473..5492
                     /label=pBR322ori-F
                     /note="pBR322 origin, forward primer"
     primer_bind     5726..5743
                     /label=L4440
                     /note="L4440 vector, forward primer"
     protein_bind    5860..5881
                     /label=CAP binding site
                     /bound_moiety="E. coli catabolite activator protein"
                     /note="CAP binding activates transcription in the presence
                     of cAMP."
     promoter        5896..5926
                     /label=lac promoter
                     /note="promoter for the E. coli lac operon"
     protein_bind    5934..5950
                     /label=lac operator
                     /bound_moiety="lac repressor encoded by lacI"
                     /note="The lac repressor binds to the lac operator to
                     inhibit transcription in E. coli. This inhibition can be
                     relieved by adding lactose or
                     isopropyl-beta-D-thiogalactopyranoside (IPTG)."
     primer_bind     5939..5961
                     /label=M13/pUC Reverse
                     /note="In lacZ gene"
     primer_bind     5958..5974
                     /label=M13 rev
                     /note="common sequencing primer, one of multiple similar
                     variants"
     primer_bind     5958..5974
                     /label=M13 Reverse
                     /note="In lacZ gene. Also called M13-rev"
     primer_bind     5993..6013
                     /label=T3
                     /note="T3 promoter, forward primer"
     promoter        5995..6013
                     /label=T3 promoter
                     /note="promoter for bacteriophage T3 RNA polymerase"
     promoter        6041..6267
                     /label=RSV promoter
                     /note="Rous sarcoma virus enhancer/promoter"
     LTR             6268..6448
                     /label=5' LTR (truncated)
                     /note="truncated 5' long terminal repeat (LTR) from HIV-1"
     misc_feature    6495..6620
                     /label=HIV-1 Psi
                     /note="packaging signal of human immunodeficiency virus
                     type 1"
     misc_feature    7113..7346
                     /label=RRE
                     /note="The Rev response element (RRE) of HIV-1 allows for
                     Rev-dependent mRNA export from the nucleus to the
                     cytoplasm."
     CDS             7531..7575
                     /codon_start=1
                     /product="antigenic peptide corresponding to amino acids
                     655 to 669 of the HIV envelope protein gp41 (Lutje Hulsik
                     et al., 2013)"
                     /label=gp41 peptide
                     /note="recognized by the 2H10 single-chain llama nanobody"
                     /translation="KNEQELLELDKWASL"
     promoter        7753..7993
                     /label=U6 promoter
                     /note="RNA polymerase III promoter for human U6 snRNA"
     primer_bind     7753..7773
                     /label=hU6-F
                     /note="Human U6 promoter, forward primer"
     primer_bind     7924..7943
                     /label=LKO.1 5'
                     /note="Human U6 promoter, forward primer"
     misc_RNA        8023..8098
                     /label=gRNA scaffold
                     /note="guide RNA scaffold for the Streptococcus pyogenes
                     CRISPR/Cas9 system"
     misc_feature    8154..8271
                     /label=cPPT/CTS
                     /note="central polypurine tract and central termination
                     sequence of HIV-1"
ORIGIN
        1 cccgggtgca aagatggata aagttttaaa cagagaggaa tctttgcagc taatggacct
       61 tctaggtctt gaaaggagtg ggaattggct ccggtgcccg tcagtgggca gagcgcacat
      121 cgcccacagt ccccgagaag ttggggggag gggtcggcaa ttgatccggt gcctagagaa
      181 ggtggcgcgg ggtaaactgg gaaagtgatg tcgtgtactg gctccgcctt tttcccgagg
      241 gtgggggaga accgtatata agtgcagtag tcgccgtgaa cgttcttttt cgcaacgggt
      301 ttgccgccag aacacaggta agtgccgtgt gtggttcccg cgggcctggc ctctttacgg
      361 gttatggccc ttgcgtgcct tgaattactt ccacctggct gcagtacgtg attcttgatc
      421 ccgagcttcg ggttggaagt gggtgggaga gttcgaggcc ttgcgcttaa ggagcccctt
      481 cgcctcgtgc ttgagttgag gcctggcctg ggcgctgggg ccgccgcgtg cgaatctggt
      541 ggcaccttcg cgcctgtctc gctgctttcg ataagtctct agccatttaa aatttttgat
      601 gacctgctgc gacgcttttt ttctggcaag atagtcttgt aaatgcgggc caagatctgc
      661 acactggtat ttcggttttt ggggccgcgg gcggcgacgg ggcccgtgcg tcccagcgca
      721 catgttcggc gaggcggggc ctgcgagcgc ggccaccgag aatcggacgg gggtagtctc
      781 aagctggccg gcctgctctg gtgcctggcc tcgcgccgcc gtgtatcgcc ccgccctggg
      841 cggcaaggct ggcccggtcg gcaccagttg cgtgagcgga aagatggccg cttcccggcc
      901 ctgctgcagg gagctcaaaa tggaggacgc ggcgctcggg agagcgggcg ggtgagtcac
      961 ccacacaaag gaaaagggcc tttccgtcct cagccgtcgc ttcatgtgac tccacggagt
     1021 accgggcgcc gtccaggcac ctcgattagt tctcgagctt ttggagtacg tcgtctttag
     1081 gttgggggga ggggttttat gcgatggagt ttccccacac tgagtgggtg gagactgaag
     1141 ttaggccagc ttggcacttg atgtaattct ccttggaatt tgcccttttt gagtttggat
     1201 cttggttcat tctcaagcct cagacagtgg ttcaaagttt ttttcttcca tttcaggtgt
     1261 cgtgacgtac ggccaccatg accgagtaca agcccacggt gcgcctcgcc acccgcgacg
     1321 acgtccccag ggccgtacgc accctcgccg ccgcgttcgc cgactacccc gccacgcgcc
     1381 acaccgtcga tccggaccgc cacatcgagc gggtcaccga gctgcaagaa ctcttcctca
     1441 cgcgcgtcgg gctcgacatc ggcaaggtgt gggtcgcgga cgacggcgcc gccgtggcgg
     1501 tctggaccac gccggagagc gtcgaagcgg gggcggtgtt cgccgagatc ggcccgcgca
     1561 tggccgagtt gagcggttcc cggctggccg cgcagcaaca gatggaaggc ctcctggcgc
     1621 cgcaccggcc caaggagccc gcgtggttcc tggccaccgt cggagtctcg cccgaccacc
     1681 agggcaaggg tctgggcagc gccgtcgtgc tccccggagt ggaggcggcc gagcgcgccg
     1741 gggtgcccgc cttcctggag acctccgcgc cccgcaacct ccccttctac gagcggctcg
     1801 gcttcaccgt caccgccgac gtcgaggtgc ccgaaggacc gcgcacctgg tgcatgaccc
     1861 gcaagcccgg tgcctgaacg cgttaagtcg acaatcaacc tctggattac aaaatttgtg
     1921 aaagattgac tggtattctt aactatgttg ctccttttac gctatgtgga tacgctgctt
     1981 taatgccttt gtatcatgct attgcttccc gtatggcttt cattttctcc tccttgtata
     2041 aatcctggtt gctgtctctt tatgaggagt tgtggcccgt tgtcaggcaa cgtggcgtgg
     2101 tgtgcactgt gtttgctgac gcaaccccca ctggttgggg cattgccacc acctgtcagc
     2161 tcctttccgg gactttcgct ttccccctcc ctattgccac ggcggaactc atcgccgcct
     2221 gccttgcccg ctgctggaca ggggctcggc tgttgggcac tgacaattcc gtggtgttgt
     2281 cggggaaatc atcgtccttt ccttggctgc tcgcctgtgt tgccacctgg attctgcgcg
     2341 ggacgtcctt ctgctacgtc ccttcggccc tcaatccagc ggaccttcct tcccgcggcc
     2401 tgctgccggc tctgcggcct cttccgcgtc ttcgccttcg ccctcagacg agtcggatct
     2461 ccctttgggc cgcctccccg cgtcgacttt aagaccaatg acttacaagg cagctgtaga
     2521 tcttagccac tttttaaaag aaaagggggg actggaaggg ctaattcact cccaacgaag
     2581 acaagatctg ctttttgctt gtactgggtc tctctggtta gaccagatct gagcctggga
     2641 gctctctggc taactaggga acccactgct taagcctcaa taaagcttgc cttgagtgct
     2701 tcaagtagtg tgtgcccgtc tgttgtgtga ctctggtaac tagagatccc tcagaccctt
     2761 ttagtcagtg tggaaaatct ctagcagtac gtatagtagt tcatgtcatc ttattattca
     2821 gtatttataa cttgcaaaga aatgaatatc agagagtgag aggaacttgt ttattgcagc
     2881 ttataatggt tacaaataaa gcaatagcat cacaaatttc acaaataaag catttttttc
     2941 actgcattct agttgtggtt tgtccaaact catcaatgta tcttatcatg tctggctcta
     3001 gctatcccgc ccctaactcc gcccatcccg cccctaactc cgcccagttc cgcccattct
     3061 ccgccccatg gctgactaat tttttttatt tatgcagagg ccgaggccgc ctcggcctct
     3121 gagctattcc agaagtagtg aggaggcttt tttggaggcc tagggacgta cccaattcgc
     3181 cctatagtga gtcgtattac gcgcgctcac tggccgtcgt tttacaacgt cgtgactggg
     3241 aaaaccctgg cgttacccaa cttaatcgcc ttgcagcaca tccccctttc gccagctggc
     3301 gtaatagcga agaggcccgc accgatcgcc cttcccaaca gttgcgcagc ctgaatggcg
     3361 aatgggnnnn nnnnnnnnnn nnnnnnnnnn nnnnnnnnnn nnnnnnnnnn nnnnnnnnnn
     3421 nnnnnnnnnn nnnnnnnnnn nnnnnnnnnn nnnnnnnnnn nnnnnnnnnn nnnnnnnnnn
     3481 nnnnnnnnnn cnnnnnnnnn nnnnnnnnnn nnnnnnnnnn nnnnnnnnnn nnnnnnnnnn
     3541 nnnnnnnnnn nnnnnnnnnn nnnnnnnnnn nnnnnnnnnn nnannnnnnn nnnnnnnnnn
     3601 nnnnnnnnnn nnnnnnnnnn nnnnnnnnnn nncctttgac gttggagtcc acgttcttta
     3661 atagtggact cttgttccaa actggaacaa cactcaaccc tatctcggtc tattcttttg
     3721 atttataagg gattttgccg atttcggcct attggttaaa aaatgagctg atttaacaaa
     3781 aatttaacgc gaattttaac aaaatattaa cgcttacaat ttaggtggca cttttcgggg
     3841 aaatgtgcgc ggaaccccta tttgtttatt tttctaaata cattcaaata tgtatccgct
     3901 catgagacaa taaccctgat aaatgcttca ataatattga aaaaggaaga gtatgagtat
     3961 tcaacatttc cgtgtcgccc ttattccctt ttttgcggca ttttgccttc ctgtttttgc
     4021 tcacccagaa acgctggtga aagtaaaaga tgctgaagat cagttgggtg cacgagtggg
     4081 ttacatcgaa ctggatctca acagcggtaa gatccttgag agttttcgcc ccgaagaacg
     4141 ttttccaatg atgagcactt ttaaagttct gctatgtggc gcggtattat cccgtattga
     4201 cgccgggcaa gagcaactcg gtcgccgcat acactattct cagaatgact tggttgagta
     4261 ctcaccagtc acagaaaagc atcttacgga tggcatgaca gtaagagaat tatgcagtgc
     4321 tgccataacc atgagtgata acactgcggc caacttactt ctgacaacga tcggaggacc
     4381 gaaggagcta accgcttttt tgcacaacat gggggatcat gtaactcgcc ttgatcgttg
     4441 ggaaccggag ctgaatgaag ccataccaaa cgacgagcgt gacaccacga tgcctgtagc
     4501 aatggcaaca acgttgcgca aactattaac tggcgaacta cttactctag cttcccggca
     4561 acaattaata gactggatgg aggcggataa agttgcagga ccacttctgc gctcggccct
     4621 tccggctggc tggtttattg ctgataaatc tggagccggt gagcgtgggt ctcgcggtat
     4681 cattgcagca ctggggccag atggtaagcc ctcccgtatc gtagttatct acacgacggg
     4741 gagtcaggca actatggatg aacgaaatag acagatcgct gagataggtg cctcactgat
     4801 taagcattgg taactgtcag accaagttta ctcatatata ctttagattg atttaaaact
     4861 tcatttttaa tttaaaagga tctaggtgaa gatccttttt gataatctca tgaccaaaat
     4921 cccttaacgt gagttttcgt tccactgagc gtcagacccc gtagaaaaga tcaaaggatc
     4981 ttcttgagat cctttttttc tgcgcgtaat ctgctgcttg caaacaaaaa aaccaccgct
     5041 accagcggtg gtttgtttgc cggatcaaga gctaccaact ctttttccga aggtaactgg
     5101 cttcagcaga gcgcagatac caaatactgt tcttctagtg tagccgtagt taggccacca
     5161 cttcaagaac tctgtagcac cgcctacata cctcgctctg ctaatcctgt taccagtggc
     5221 tgctgccagt ggcgataagt cgtgtcttac cgggttggac tcaagacgat agttaccgga
     5281 taaggcgcag cggtcgggct gaacgggggg ttcgtgcaca cagcccagct tggagcgaac
     5341 gacctacacc gaactgagat acctacagcg tgagctatga gaaagcgcca cgcttcccga
     5401 agggagaaag gcggacaggt atccggtaag cggcagggtc ggaacaggag agcgcacgag
     5461 ggagcttcca gggggaaacg cctggtatct ttatagtcct gtcgggtttc gccacctctg
     5521 acttgagcgt cgatttttgt gatgctcgtc aggggggcgg agcctatgga aaaacgccag
     5581 caacgcggcc tttttacggt tcctggcctt ttgctggcct tttgctcaca tgttctttcc
     5641 tgcgttatcc cctgattctg tggataaccg tattaccgcc tttgagtgag ctgataccgc
     5701 tcgccgcagc cgaacgaccg agcgcagcga gtcagtgagc gaggaagcgg aagagcgccc
     5761 aatacgcaaa ccgcctctcc ccgcgcgttg gccgattcat taatgcagct ggcacgacag
     5821 gtttcccgac tggaaagcgg gcagtgagcg caacgcaatt aatgtgagtt agctcactca
     5881 ttaggcaccc caggctttac actttatgct tccggctcgt atgttgtgtg gaattgtgag
     5941 cggataacaa tttcacacag gaaacagcta tgaccatgat tacgccaagc gcgcaattaa
     6001 ccctcactaa agggaacaaa agctggagct gcaagcttaa tgtagtctta tgcaatactc
     6061 ttgtagtctt gcaacatggt aacgatgagt tagcaacatg ccttacaagg agagaaaaag
     6121 caccgtgcat gccgattggt ggaagtaagg tggtacgatc gtgccttatt aggaaggcaa
     6181 cagacgggtc tgacatggat tggacgaacc actgaattgc cgcattgcag agatattgta
     6241 tttaagtgcc tagctcgata cataaacggg tctctctggt tagaccagat ctgagcctgg
     6301 gagctctctg gctaactagg gaacccactg cttaagcctc aataaagctt gccttgagtg
     6361 cttcaagtag tgtgtgcccg tctgttgtgt gactctggta actagagatc cctcagaccc
     6421 ttttagtcag tgtggaaaat ctctagcagt ggcgcccgaa cagggacttg aaagcgaaag
     6481 ggaaaccaga ggagctctct cgacgcagga ctcggcttgc tgaagcgcgc acggcaagag
     6541 gcgaggggcg gcgactggtg agtacgccaa aaattttgac tagcggaggc tagaaggaga
     6601 gagatgggtg cgagagcgtc agtattaagc gggggagaat tagatcgcga tgggaaaaaa
     6661 ttcggttaag gccaggggga aagaaaaaat ataaattaaa acatatagta tgggcaagca
     6721 gggagctaga acgattcgca gttaatcctg gcctgttaga aacatcagaa ggctgtagac
     6781 aaatactggg acagctacaa ccatcccttc agacaggatc agaagaactt agatcattat
     6841 ataatacagt agcaaccctc tattgtgtgc atcaaaggat agagataaaa gacaccaagg
     6901 aagctttaga caagatagag gaagagcaaa acaaaagtaa gaccaccgca cagcaagcgg
     6961 ccgctgatct tcagacctgg aggaggagat atgagggaca attggagaag tgaattatat
     7021 aaatataaag tagtaaaaat tgaaccatta ggagtagcac ccaccaaggc aaagagaaga
     7081 gtggtgcaga gagaaaaaag agcagtggga ataggagctt tgttccttgg gttcttggga
     7141 gcagcaggaa gcactatggg cgcagcgtca atgacgctga cggtacaggc cagacaatta
     7201 ttgtctggta tagtgcagca gcagaacaat ttgctgaggg ctattgaggc gcaacagcat
     7261 ctgttgcaac tcacagtctg gggcatcaag cagctccagg caagaatcct ggctgtggaa
     7321 agatacctaa aggatcaaca gctcctgggg atttggggtt gctctggaaa actcatttgc
     7381 accactgctg tgccttggaa tgctagttgg agtaataaat ctctggaaca gatttggaat
     7441 cacacgacct ggatggagtg ggacagagaa attaacaatt acacaagctt aatacactcc
     7501 ttaattgaag aatcgcaaaa ccagcaagaa aagaatgaac aagaattatt ggaattagat
     7561 aaatgggcaa gtttgtggaa ttggtttaac ataacaaatt ggctgtggta tataaaatta
     7621 ttcataatga tagtaggagg cttggtaggt ttaagaatag tttttgctgt actttctata
     7681 gtgaatagag ttaggcaggg atattcacca ttatcgtttc agacccacct cccaaccccg
     7741 aggggaccca gagagggcct atttcccatg attccttcat atttgcatat acgatacaag
     7801 gctgttagag agataattag aattaatttg actgtaaaca caaagatatt agtacaaaat
     7861 acgtgacgta gaaagtaata atttcttggg tagtttgcag ttttaaaatt atgttttaaa
     7921 atggactatc atatgcttac cgtaacttga aagtatttcg atttcttggc tttatatatc
     7981 ttgtggaaag gacgaaacac cgggcataag aaatgcagcg cagttttaga gctagaaata
     8041 gcaagttaaa ataaggctag tccgttatca acttgaaaaa gtggcaccga gtcggtgctt
     8101 ttttaagctt ggcgtaacta gatcttgaga caaatggcag tattcatcca caattttaaa
     8161 agaaaagggg ggattggggg gtacagtgca ggggaaagaa tagtagacat aatagcaaca
     8221 gacatacaaa ctaaagaatt acaaaaacaa attacaaaaa ttcaaaattt tcgggtttat
     8281 tacagggaca gcagagatcc actttggcgc cggctcgagg ggg
//
