>Addgene plasmid #76495 | NME7 gRNA (BRDN0001145354) | depositor partial sequence | sequence record 143955 | Target Sequence
GGCATAAGAAATGCAGCGCA
