>Addgene plasmid #76495 | NME7 gRNA (BRDN0001145354) | addgene partial sequence | sequence record 185949 | hU6-F
GTAGAAAGTAATAATTTCTTGGGTAGTTTGCAGTTTTAAAATTATGTTTTAAAATGGACTATCATATGCT
TACCGTAACTTGAAAGTATTTCGATTTCTTGGCTTTATATATCTTGTGGAAAGGACGAAACACCGGGCAT
AAGAAATGCAGCGCAGTTTTAGAGCTAGAAATAGCAAGTTAAAATAAGGCTAGTCCGTTATCAACTTGAA
AAAGTGGCACCGAGTCGGTGCTTTTTTAAGCTTGGCGTAACTAGATCTTGAGACAAATGGCAGTATTCAT
CCACAATTTTAAAAGAAAAGGGGGGATTGGGGGGTACAGTGCAGGGGAAAGAATAGTAGACATAATAGCA
ACAGACATACAAACTAAAGAATTACAAAAACAAATTACAAAAATTCAAAATTTTCGGGTTTATTACAGGG
ACAGCAGAGATCCACTTTGGCGCCGGCTCGAGGGGGCCCGGGTGCAAAGATGGATAAAGTTTTAAACAGA
GAGGAATCTTTGCAGCTAATGGACCTTCTAGGTCTTGAAAGGAGTGGGAATTGGCTCCGGTGCCCGTCAG
TGGGCAGAGC
